Addgene plasmid #188683: ipUSEPR-sg-Hs-PHGDH-int3
Purpose: control sgRNA
Depositing lab: Lewis Cantley. Depositing organization: Cornell University.
Backbone
  Vector backbone: pLenti
  Vector type: Lentiviral, CRISPR
Growth in bacteria
  Bacterial resistance: Ampicillin, 100 μg/mL
  Growth temperature: 30°C
  Growth strain: NEB Stable
  Copy number: High Copy
Gene/Insert
  Gene/Insert name: sgPHGDH intron control
  gRNA/shRNA sequence: GAGCCAGCCTTTTTCCATGG
  Species: H. sapiens (human)
  Insert size (bp): 20
  Mutation: WT
  Entrez Gene: PHGDH (a.k.a. 3-PGDH, 3PGDH, HEL-S-113, NLS, NLS1, PDG, PGAD, PGD, PGDH, PHGDHD, SERA)
  Cloning method: Restriction Enzyme; 5′ cloning site Unknown (unknown if destroyed)
Terms and licenses: Academic/Nonprofit Terms; Industry Terms: Not Available to Industry
How to cite: ipUSEPR-sg-Hs-PHGDH-int3 was a gift from Lewis Cantley (Addgene plasmid # 188683 ; http://n2t.net/addgene:188683 ; RRID:Addgene_188683)
