[The description below was written by a language model from this plasmid's Addgene catalogue record and pLannotate feature annotations shown in this document.]
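Description:
ipUSEPR-sg-Hs-PHGDH-int3 is a lentiviral CRISPR guide-RNA expression plasmid built on a pLenti backbone, about 7.9 kb in the sequenced record. It carries a 20-nucleotide sgRNA directed at an intronic region of human PHGDH (phosphoglycerate dehydrogenase). The depositor lists it as a control sgRNA; a guide of this type cuts within the PHGDH locus but would not be expected to disrupt the coding sequence, which makes it a natural comparator for exon-targeting PHGDH guides. In bacteria it is maintained through a high-copy ColE1/pUC-type origin and selected with ampicillin via the β-lactamase gene. A recombination-tolerant host strain is specified, as is common for LTR-containing vectors.

The viral portion has a CMV enhancer/promoter fused to a truncated HIV-1 5' LTR, which drives transcription of the genomic RNA in packaging cells. This is followed by the Ψ packaging signal with a gag fragment, the Rev response element for Rev-dependent nuclear export, and the cPPT/CTS. Within the transfer cassette, a human U6 RNA polymerase III promoter expresses the guide joined to a Streptococcus pyogenes Cas9 scaffold (annotated as a tracrRNA fragment). Downstream, an EF-1α core promoter drives a puromycin N-acetyltransferase coding sequence followed by TagRFP, so transduced cells can be both drug-selected and tracked by red fluorescence. The feature table does not annotate the element linking these two reading frames. A WPRE enhances transcript expression ahead of the 3' LTR region. No Cas9 gene is annotated, so the nuclease must be supplied separately, for example in Cas9-expressing human cells.
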