Features (pLannotate 1.2.2; 21 found; start..end, strand, type, name):
     30..82      -  misc_feature   bom (fragment): basis of mobility region from pBR322
    237..616     +  enhancer       CMV enhancer: human cytomegalovirus immediate early enhancer
    617..816     +  promoter       CMV promoter: human cytomegalovirus (CMV) immediate early promoter
    834..1014    +  LTR            5' LTR (truncated): truncated 5' long terminal repeat (LTR) from HIV-1
   1061..1186    +  misc_feature   HIV-1 Ψ: packaging signal of human immunodeficiency virus type 1
   1170..1508    +  CDS            HIV-1 gag (fragment): gag protein from human immunodeficiency virus 1; gag
   1683..1916    +  misc_feature   RRE: The Rev response element (RRE) of HIV-1 allows for Rev-dependent mRNA export from the nucleus to the cytoplasm.
   2293..2393    +  CDS            Rev (fragment): human immunodeficiency virus 1 (HIV-1) Rev protein; rev; enhances nuclear export of unspliced and incompletely spliced viral mRNAs
   2443..2560    +  misc_feature   cPPT/CTS: central polypurine tract and central termination sequence of HIV-1
   2653..2893    +  promoter       U6 promoter: RNA polymerase III promoter for human U6 snRNA
   2940..3007    +  misc_RNA       tracrRNA (fragment): trans-activating CRISPR RNA for the Streptococcus pyogenes CRISPR/Cas9 system
   3069..3280    +  promoter       EF-1α core promoter: core promoter for human elongation factor EF-1α
   3331..3927    +  CDS            PuroR (fragment): puromycin N-acetyltransferase; pac from Streptomyces; confers resistance to puromycin
   4000..4713    +  CDS            TagRFP: monomeric derivative of red fluorescent protein from Entacmaea quadricolor (Merzlyak et al., 2007) mammalian codon-optimized
   4766..5354    +  misc_feature   WPRE: woodchuck hepatitis virus posttranscriptional regulatory element
   5355..5374    +  misc_feature   MCS (fragment): pBluescript multiple cloning site
   5376..5876    +  CDS            nef (fragment): NEF_HV1LA - Experimental evidence at protein level: Swiss-Prot protein existence level 1. Extracellular Nef protein targets CD4(+) T-lymphocytes for apoptosis by interacting with CXCR4 surface receptors. From Human immunodeficiency virus type 1 group M subtype B (isolate Lai) (HIV-1).
   5883..6063    +  LTR            5' LTR (truncated): truncated 5' long terminal repeat (LTR) from HIV-1
   6125..6713    -  rep_origin     ori: high-copy-number ColE1/pMB1/pBR322/pUC origin of replication
   6884..7744    -  CDS            AmpR: β-lactamase; bla; confers resistance to ampicillin, carbenicillin, and related antibiotics
   7745..7849    -  promoter       AmpR promoter: bla
>Addgene plasmid #188683 | ipUSEPR-sg-Hs-PHGDH-int3 | addgene full sequence | sequence record 375016 | Addgene NGS Result
TCGACGGATCGGGAGATCTCCCGATCCCCTATGGTGCACTCTCAGTACAATCTGCTCTGATGCCGCATAG
TTAAGCCAGTATCTGCTCCCTGCTTGTGTGTTGGAGGTCGCTGAGTAGTGCGCGAGCAAAATTTAAGCTA
CAACAAGGCAAGGCTTGACCGACAATTGCATGAAGAATCTGCTTAGGGTTAGGCGTTTTGCGCTGCTTCG
CGATGTACGGGCCAGATATACGCGTTGACATTGATTATTGACTAGTTATTAATAGTAATCAATTACGGGG
TCATTAGTTCATAGCCCATATATGGAGTTCCGCGTTACATAACTTACGGTAAATGGCCCGCCTGGCTGAC
CGCCCAACGACCCCCGCCCATTGACGTCAATAATGACGTATGTTCCCATAGTAACGCCAATAGGGACTTT
CCATTGACGTCAATGGGTGGAGTATTTACGGTAAACTGCCCACTTGGCAGTACATCAAGTGTATCATATG
CCAAGTACGCCCCCTATTGACGTCAATGACGGTAAATGGCCCGCCTGGCATTATGCCCAGTACATGACCT
TATGGGACTTTCCTACTTGGCAGTACATCTACGTATTAGTCATCGCTATTACCATGGTGATGCGGTTTTG
GCAGTACATCAATGGGCGTGGATAGCGGTTTGACTCACGGGGATTTCCAAGTCTCCACCCCATTGACGTC
AATGGGAGTTTGTTTTGGCACCAAAATCAACGGGACTTTCCAAAATGTCGTAACAACTCCGCCCCATTGA
CGCAAATGGGCGGTAGGCGTGTACGGTGGGAGGTCTATATAAGCAGCGCGTTTTGCCTGTACTGGGTCTC
TCTGGTTAGACCAGATCTGAGCCTGGGAGCTCTCTGGCTAACTAGGGAACCCACTGCTTAAGCCTCAATA
AAGCTTGCCTTGAGTGCTTCAAGTAGTGTGTGCCCGTCTGTTGTGTGACTCTGGTAACTAGAGATCCCTC
AGACCCTTTTAGTCAGTGTGGAAAATCTCTAGCAGTGGCGCCCGAACAGGGACTTGAAAGCGAAAGGGAA
ACCAGAGGAGCTCTCTCGACGCAGGACTCGGCTTGCTGAAGCGCGCACGGCAAGAGGCGAGGGGCGGCGA
CTGGTGAGTACGCCAAAAATTTTGACTAGCGGAGGCTAGAAGGAGAGAGATGGGTGCGAGAGCGTCAGTA
TTAAGCGGGGGAGAATTAGATCGCGATGGGAAAAAATTCGGTTAAGGCCAGGGGGAAAGAAAAAATATAA
ATTAAAACATATAGTATGGGCAAGCAGGGAGCTAGAACGATTCGCAGTTAATCCTGGCCTGTTAGAAACA
TCAGAAGGCTGTAGACAAATACTGGGACAGCTACAACCATCCCTTCAGACAGGATCAGAAGAACTTAGAT
CATTATATAATACAGTAGCAACCCTCTATTGTGTGCATCAAAGGATAGAGATAAAAGACACCAAGGAAGC
TTTAGACAAGATAGAGGAAGAGCAAAACAAAAGTAAGACCACCGCACAGCAAGCGGCCGGCCGCTGATCT
TCAGACCTGGAGGAGGAGATATGAGGGACAATTGGAGAAGTGAATTATATAAATATAAAGTAGTAAAAAT
TGAACCATTAGGAGTAGCACCCACCAAGGCAAAGAGAAGAGTGGTGCAGAGAGAAAAAAGAGCAGTGGGA
ATAGGAGCTTTGTTCCTTGGGTTCTTGGGAGCAGCAGGAAGCACTATGGGCGCAGCGTCAATGACGCTGA
CGGTACAGGCCAGACAATTATTGTCTGGTATAGTGCAGCAGCAGAACAATTTGCTGAGGGCTATTGAGGC
GCAACAGCATCTGTTGCAACTCACAGTCTGGGGCATCAAGCAGCTCCAGGCAAGAATCCTGGCTGTGGAA
AGATACCTAAAGGATCAACAGCTCCTGGGGATTTGGGGTTGCTCTGGAAAACTCATTTGCACCACTGCTG
TGCCTTGGAATGCTAGTTGGAGTAATAAATCTCTGGAACAGATTTGGAATCACACGACCTGGATGGAGTG
GGACAGAGAAATTAACAATTACACAAGCTTAATACACTCCTTAATTGAAGAATCGCAAAACCAGCAAGAA
AAGAATGAACAAGAATTATTGGAATTAGATAAATGGGCAAGTTTGTGGAATTGGTTTAACATAACAAATT
GGCTGTGGTATATAAAATTATTCATAATGATAGTAGGAGGCTTGGTAGGTTTAAGAATAGTTTTTGCTGT
ACTTTCTATAGTGAATAGAGTTAGGCAGGGATATTCACCATTATCGTTTCAGACCCACCTCCCAACCCCG
AGGGGACCCGACAGGCCCGAAGGAATAGAAGAAGAAGGTGGAGAGAGAGACAGAGACAGATCCATTCGAT
TAGTGAACGGATCGGCACTGCGTGCGCCAATTCTGCAGACAAATGGCAGTATTCATCCACAATTTTAAAA
GAAAAGGGGGGATTGGGGGGTACAGTGCAGGGGAAAGAATAGTAGACATAATAGCAACAGACATACAAAC
TAAAGAATTACAAAAACAAATTACAAAAATTCAAAATTTTCGGGTTTATTACAGGGACAGCAGAGATCCA
GTTTGGTTAGTACCGGGCCCGGGTCGACTAGTGATCAGTGTGAGGGAGTGTAAAGCTGGTTTGAGGGCCT
ATTTCCCATGATTCCTTCATATTTGCATATACGATACAAGGCTGTTAGAGAGATAATTAGAATTAATTTG
ACTGTAAACACAAAGATATTAGTACAAAATACGTGACGTAGAAAGTAATAATTTCTTGGGTAGTTTGCAG
TTTTAAAATTATGTTTTAAAATGGACTATCATATGCTTACCGTAACTTGAAAGTATTTCGATTTCTTGGC
TTTATATATCTTGTGGAAAGGACGAAACACCGAGCCAGCCTTTTTCCATGGGTTTAAGAGCTATGCTGGA
AACAGCATAGCAAGTTTAAATAAGGCTAGTCCGTTATCAACTTGAAAAAGTGGCACCGAGTCGGTGCTTT
TTTAAACCGCTGTTCCTAGGAATCCCGAGGCCTTCGAGTGGCTCCGGTGCCCGTCAGTGGGCAGAGCGCA
CATCGCCCACAGTCCCCGAGAAGTTGGGGGGAGGGGTCGGCAATTGAACCGGTGCCTAGAGAAGGTGGCG
CGGGGTAAACTGGGAAAGTGATGTCGTGTACTGGCTCCGCCTTTTTCCCGAGGGTGGGGGAGAACCGTAT
ATAAGTGCAGTAGTCGCCGTGAACGTTCTTTTTCGCAACGGGTTTGCCGCCAGAACACAGGTGTCGTGAC
GCGGGACCCGACATTAGCGCTACAGCTTAAGCGGGCCACCATGACCGAGTACAAGCCCACGGTGCGCCTC
GCCACCCGCGACGACGTCCCCAGGGCCGTACGCACCCTCGCCGCCGCGTTCGCCGACTACCCCGCCACGC
GCCACACCGTCGATCCGGACCGCCACATCGAGCGGGTCACCGAGCTGCAAGAACTCTTCCTCACGCGCGT
CGGGCTCGACATCGGCAAGGTGTGGGTCGCGGACGACGGCGCCGCCGTGGCGGTCTGGACCACGCCGGAG
AGCGTCGAAGCGGGGGCGGTGTTCGCCGAGATCGGCCCGCGCATGGCCGAGTTGAGCGGTTCCCGGCTGG
CCGCGCAGCAACAGATGGAAGGCCTCCTGGCGCCGCACCGGCCCAAGGAGCCCGCGTGGTTCCTGGCCAC
CGTCGGAGTCTCGCCCGACCACCAGGGCAAGGGTCTGGGCAGCGCCGTCGTGCTCCCCGGAGTGGAGGCG
GCCGAGCGCGCCGGGGTGCCCGCCTTCCTGGAGACCTCCGCGCCCCGCAACCTCCCCTTCTACGAGCGGC
TCGGCTTCACCGTCACCGCCGACGTCGAGGTGCCCGAAGGACCGCGCACCTGGTGCATGACCCGCAAGCC
CGGTGCCGCTAGCGGCAGCGGCGCCACCAACTTCAGCCTGCTGAAGCAGGCCGGCGACGTGGAGGAGAAC
CCCGGCCCCATGGTGTCTAAGGGCGAAGAGCTGATTAAGGAGAACATGCACATGAAGCTGTATATGGAGG
GCACCGTGAACAACCACCACTTCAAGTGCACATCCGAGGGCGAAGGCAAGCCCTACGAGGGCACCCAGAC
CATGAGAATCAAGGTGGTCGAGGGCGGCCCTCTCCCCTTCGCCTTCGACATCCTGGCTACCAGCTTCATG
TACGGCAGCAGAACCTTCATCAACCACACCCAGGGCATCCCCGACTTCTTTAAGCAGTCCTTCCCTGAGG
GCTTCACATGGGAGAGAGTCACCACATACGAAGACGGGGGCGTGCTGACCGCTACCCAGGACACCAGCCT
CCAGGACGGCTGCCTCATCTACAACGTCAAGATCAGAGGGGTGAACTTCCCATCCAACGGCCCTGTGATG
CAGAAGAAAACACTCGGCTGGGAGGCCAACACCGAGATGCTGTACCCCGCTGACGGCGGCCTGGAAGGCA
GAAGCGACATGGCCCTGAAGCTCGTGGGCGGGGGCCACCTGATCTGCAACTTCAAGACCACATACAGATC
CAAGAAACCCGCTAAGAACCTCAAGATGCCCGGCGTCTACTATGTGGACCACAGACTGGAAAGAATCAAG
GAGGCCGACAAAGAGACCTACGTCGAGCAGCACGAGGTGGCTGTGGCCAGATACTGCGACCTCCCTAGCA
AACTGGGGCACAAACTTAATTGAAAACGTTGTTGTTTGGGGTTGAATTACTCTTCTAGACCGCGGCGCGC
CCGATAATCAACCTCTGGATTACAAAATTTGTGAAAGATTGACTGGTATTCTTAACTATGTTGCTCCTTT
TACGCTATGTGGATACGCTGCTTTAATGCCTTTGTATCATGCTATTGCTTCCCGTATGGCTTTCATTTTC
TCCTCCTTGTATAAATCCTGGTTGCTGTCTCTTTATGAGGAGTTGTGGCCCGTTGTCAGGCAACGTGGCG
TGGTGTGCACTGTGTTTGCTGACGCAACCCCCACTGGTTGGGGCATTGCCACCACCTGTCAGCTCCTTTC
CGGGACTTTCGCTTTCCCCCTCCCTATTGCCACGGCGGAACTCATCGCCGCCTGCCTTGCCCGCTGCTGG
ACAGGGGCTCGGCTGTTGGGCACTGACAATTCCGTGGTGTTGTCGGGGAAATCATCGTCCTTTCCTTGGC
TGCTCGCCTGTGTTGCCACCTGGATTCTGCGCGGGACGTCCTTCTGCTACGTCCCTTCGGCCCTCAATCC
AGCGGACCTTCCTTCCCGCGGCCTGCTGCCGGCTCTGCGGCCTCTTCCGCGTCTTCGCCTTCGCCCTCAG
ACGAGTCGGATCTCCCTTTGGGCCGCCTCCCCGCATCGATACCGTCGACCTCGATCGAGACCTAGAAAAA
CATGGAGCAATCACAAGTAGCAATACAGCAGCTACCAATGCTGATTGTGCCTGGCTAGAAGCACAAGAGG
AGGAGGAGGTGGGTTTTCCAGTCACACCTCAGGTACCTTTAAGACCAATGACTTACAAGGCAGCTGTAGA
TCTTAGCCACTTTTTAAAAGAAAAGGGGGGACTGGAAGGGCTAATTCACTCCCAACGAAGACAAGATATC
CTTGATCTGTGGATCTACCACACACAAGGCTACTTCCCTGATTGGCAGAACTACACACCAGGGCCAGGGA
TCAGATATCCACTGACCTTTGGATGGTGCTACAAGCTAGTACCAGTTGAGCAAGAGAAGGTAGAAGAAGC
CAATGAAGGAGAGAACACCCGCTTGTTACACCCTGTGAGCCTGCATGGGATGGATGACCCGGAGAGAGAA
GTATTAGAGTGGAGGTTTGACAGCCGCCTAGCATTTCATCACATGGCCCGAGAGCTGCATCCGGACTGTA
CTGGGTCTCTCTGGTTAGACCAGATCTGAGCCTGGGAGCTCTCTGGCTAACTAGGGAACCCACTGCTTAA
GCCTCAATAAAGCTTGCCTTGAGTGCTTCAAGTAGTGTGTGCCCGTCTGTTGTGTGACTCTGGTAACTAG
AGATCCCTCAGACCCTTTTAGTCAGTGTGGAAAATCTCTAGCAGCATGTGAGCAAAAGGCCAGCAAAAGG
CCAGGAACCGTAAAAAGGCCGCGTTGCTGGCGTTTTTCCATAGGCTCCGCCCCCCTGACGAGCATCACAA
AAATCGACGCTCAAGTCAGAGGTGGCGAAACCCGACAGGACTATAAAGATACCAGGCGTTTCCCCCTGGA
AGCTCCCTCGTGCGCTCTCCTGTTCCGACCCTGCCGCTTACCGGATACCTGTCCGCCTTTCTCCCTTCGG
GAAGCGTGGCGCTTTCTCATAGCTCACGCTGTAGGTATCTCAGTTCGGTGTAGGTCGTTCGCTCCAAGCT
GGGCTGTGTGCACGAACCCCCCGTTCAGCCCGACCGCTGCGCCTTATCCGGTAACTATCGTCTTGAGTCC
AACCCGGTAAGACACGACTTATCGCCACTGGCAGCAGCCACTGGTAACAGGATTAGCAGAGCGAGGTATG
TAGGCGGTGCTACAGAGTTCTTGAAGTGGTGGCCTAACTACGGCTACACTAGAAGAACAGTATTTGGTAT
CTGCGCTCTGCTGAAGCCAGTTACCTTCGGAAAAAGAGTTGGTAGCTCTTGATCCGGCAAACAAACCACC
GCTGGTAGCGGTGGTTTTTTTGTTTGCAAGCAGCAGATTACGCGCAGAAAAAAAGGATCTCAAGAAGATC
CTTTGATCTTTTCTACGGGGTCTGACGCTCAGTGGAACGAAAACTCACGTTAAGGGATTTTGGTCATGAG
ATTATCAAAAAGGATCTTCACCTAGATCCTTTTAAATTAAAAATGAAGTTTTAAATCAATCTAAAGTATA
TATGAGTAAACTTGGTCTGACAGTTACCAATGCTTAATCAGTGAGGCACCTATCTCAGCGATCTGTCTAT
TTCGTTCATCCATAGTTGCCTGACTCCCCGTCGTGTAGATAACTACGATACGGGAGGGCTTACCATCTGG
CCCCAGTGCTGCAATGATACCGCGAGACCCACGCTCACCGGCTCCAGATTTATCAGCAATAAACCAGCCA
GCCGGAAGGGCCGAGCGCAGAAGTGGTCCTGCAACTTTATCCGCCTCCATCCAGTCTATTAATTGTTGCC
GGGAAGCTAGAGTAAGTAGTTCGCCAGTTAATAGTTTGCGCAACGTTGTTGCCATTGCTACAGGCATCGT
GGTGTCACGCTCGTCGTTTGGTATGGCTTCATTCAGCTCCGGTTCCCAACGATCAAGGCGAGTTACATGA
TCCCCCATGTTGTGCAAAAAAGCGGTTAGCTCCTTCGGTCCTCCGATCGTTGTCAGAAGTAAGTTGGCCG
CAGTGTTATCACTCATGGTTATGGCAGCACTGCATAATTCTCTTACTGTCATGCCATCCGTAAGATGCTT
TTCTGTGACTGGTGAGTACTCAACCAAGTCATTCTGAGAATAGTGTATGCGGCGACCGAGTTGCTCTTGC
CCGGCGTCAATACGGGATAATACCGCGCCACATAGCAGAACTTTAAAAGTGCTCATCATTGGAAAACGTT
CTTCGGGGCGAAAACTCTCAAGGATCTTACCGCTGTTGAGATCCAGTTCGATGTAACCCACTCGTGCACC
CAACTGATCTTCAGCATCTTTTACTTTCACCAGCGTTTCTGGGTGAGCAAAAACAGGAAGGCAAAATGCC
GCAAAAAAGGGAATAAGGGCGACACGGAAATGTTGAATACTCATACTCTTCCTTTTTCAATATTATTGAA
GCATTTATCAGGGTTATTGTCTCATGAGCGGATACATATTTGAATGTATTTAGAAAAATAAACAAATAGG
GGTTCCGCGCACATTTCCCCGAAAAGTGCCACCTGACG
